Addgene plasmid #65801: NG0886 pCI-TPI-WT-4H
Purpose: NMD reporter mRNA
Depositing lab: Niels Gehring. Depositing organization: Universitaet zu Koeln. Publication: 3' UTR length and messenger ribonucleoprotein composition determine endocleavage efficiencies at termination codons. Boehm V, Haberman N, Ottens F, Ule J, Gehring NH. Cell Rep. 2014 Oct 23;9(2):555-68. doi: 10.1016/j.celrep.2014.09.012. Epub 2014 Oct 9. PubMed 25310981.
Backbone
  Vector backbone: pCI-neo
  Backbone manufacturer: Promega
  Backbone size w/o insert (bp): 4572
  Vector type: Mammalian Expression
  Selectable markers: Neomycin (select with G418)
Growth in bacteria
  Bacterial resistance: Ampicillin, 100 μg/mL
  Growth temperature: 37°C
  Growth strain: DH5alpha
  Copy number: Unknown
Gene/Insert
  Gene/Insert name: TPI (alt name: triosephosphate isomerase 1)
  Species: H. sapiens (human)
  Entrez Gene: TPI1 (a.k.a. HEL-S-49, TIM, TPI, TPID)
  Promoter: CMV
  Tag / fusion protein: 4H (4 copies of short beta-globin 3'UTR for probe binding) (C terminal on insert)
  Cloning method: Unknown
  Sequencing primers: 5′ CMV-F; 3′ EBV-R
Terms and licenses: Academic/Nonprofit Terms; Industry Terms: Not Available to Industry
How to cite: NG0886 pCI-TPI-WT-4H was a gift from Niels Gehring (Addgene plasmid # 65801 ; http://n2t.net/addgene:65801 ; RRID:Addgene_65801)
