[The description below was written by a language model from this plasmid's Addgene catalogue record and pLannotate feature annotations shown in this document.]
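Description:
NG0886 pCI-TPI-WT-4H is a mammalian expression plasmid built on the Promega pCI-neo backbone, with a full sequence record of 8,491 nt, and it produces a reporter mRNA for studying nonsense-mediated mRNA decay (NMD). It is propagated in E. coli through a high-copy ColE1/pUC-type origin under ampicillin selection (AmpR/β-lactamase). An f1 origin is also present. For mammalian cells it carries a neomycin phosphotransferase cassette driven by the SV40 enhancer/early promoter and ended by a synthetic poly(A) signal, which allows G418 selection.

The reporter unit is driven by the CMV immediate-early enhancer and promoter, followed by the pCI chimeric β-globin/immunoglobulin intron and a T7 promoter. The insert is human triosephosphate isomerase (TPI1). In the feature table it appears as several separate coding fragments spread over roughly 2.5 kb, which suggests a minigene that retains introns rather than a continuous cDNA. One fragment was assigned to the mouse orthologue, most likely an artefact of homology-based annotation, since the catalogue lists the insert as human. The "WT" in the name implies the wild-type version, presumably the control for variants carrying premature termination codons, although the record does not say this explicitly.

Downstream of TPI lies the "4H" element, four tandem copies of a short β-globin 3′UTR segment. They show up in the annotation as repeated partial HBB and β-globin poly(A) hits, and they serve as hybridisation sites for a probe rather than as a protein tag. The SV40 late poly(A) signal of the backbone follows the insert. The plasmid is typically used to express the reporter transcript in cultured cells and measure its abundance and decay intermediates.
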