Features (pLannotate 1.2.2; 30 found; start..end, strand, type, name):
    140..517     +  enhancer       CMV enhancer: human cytomegalovirus immediate early enhancer
    518..729     +  promoter       CMV promoter: human cytomegalovirus (CMV) immediate early promoter
    890..1022    +  intron         chimeric intron: chimera between introns from human β-globin and immunoglobulin heavy chain genes
   1067..1085    +  promoter       T7 promoter: promoter for bacteriophage T7 RNA polymerase
   1108..1221    +  CDS            TPI1 (fragment): TPIS_HUMAN - Also known as TPI. Experimental evidence at protein level: Swiss-Prot protein existence level 1. It is also responsible for the non-negligible production of methylglyoxal a reactive cytotoxic side-product that modifies and can alter proteins, DNA and lipids. From Homo sapiens (Human).
   2130..2486    +  CDS            Tpi1 (fragment): TPIS_MOUSE - Also known as Tpi. Experimental evidence at protein level: Swiss-Prot protein existence level 1. It is also responsible for the non-negligible production of methylglyoxal a reactive cytotoxic side-product that modifies and can alter proteins, DNA and lipids. From Mus musculus (Mouse).
   2540..3064    +  CDS            TPI1 (fragment): TPIS_HUMAN - Also known as TPI. Experimental evidence at protein level: Swiss-Prot protein existence level 1. It is also responsible for the non-negligible production of methylglyoxal a reactive cytotoxic side-product that modifies and can alter proteins, DNA and lipids. From Homo sapiens (Human).
   3340..3429    +  CDS            TPI1 (fragment): TPIS_HUMAN - Also known as TPI. Experimental evidence at protein level: Swiss-Prot protein existence level 1. It is also responsible for the non-negligible production of methylglyoxal a reactive cytotoxic side-product that modifies and can alter proteins, DNA and lipids. From Homo sapiens (Human).
   3558..3671    +  CDS            TPI1 (fragment): TPIS_HUMAN - Also known as TPI. Experimental evidence at protein level: Swiss-Prot protein existence level 1. It is also responsible for the non-negligible production of methylglyoxal a reactive cytotoxic side-product that modifies and can alter proteins, DNA and lipids. From Homo sapiens (Human).
   3797..3820    +  polyA_signal   β-globin poly(A) (fragment): human β-globin polyadenylation signal
   3828..3899    +  CDS            HBB (fragment): HBB_PONPY - Experimental evidence at transcript level: Swiss-Prot protein existence level 2. Involved in oxygen transport from the lung to the various peripheral tissues. From Pongo pygmaeus (Bornean orangutan).
   3903..3926    +  polyA_signal   β-globin poly(A) (fragment): human β-globin polyadenylation signal
   3934..4005    +  CDS            HBB (fragment): HBB_PONPY - Experimental evidence at transcript level: Swiss-Prot protein existence level 2. Involved in oxygen transport from the lung to the various peripheral tissues. From Pongo pygmaeus (Bornean orangutan).
   4009..4032    +  polyA_signal   β-globin poly(A) (fragment): human β-globin polyadenylation signal
   4040..4111    +  CDS            HBB (fragment): HBB_PONPY - Experimental evidence at transcript level: Swiss-Prot protein existence level 2. Involved in oxygen transport from the lung to the various peripheral tissues. From Pongo pygmaeus (Bornean orangutan).
   4115..4138    +  polyA_signal   β-globin poly(A) (fragment): human β-globin polyadenylation signal
   4160..4177    -  promoter       T3 promoter (fragment): promoter for bacteriophage T3 RNA polymerase
   4195..4316    -  polyA_signal   SV40 poly(A) signal: SV40 polyadenylation signal
   4339..4407    -  CDS            large T antigen (fragment): large T antigen from SV40 (simian virus 40)
   4431..4498    +  CDS            lacZα (fragment): LacZα fragment of β-galactosidase; lacZ fragment
   4502..4930    +  rep_origin     f1 ori (sequence partly withheld): f1 bacteriophage origin of replication; arrow indicates direction of (+) strand synthesis
   4958..5009    -  misc_feature   bom (fragment): basis of mobility region from pBR322
   5074..5431    +  promoter       SV40 promoter: SV40 enhancer and early promoter
   5482..6273    +  CDS            neo: KKA2_KLEPN - Also known as kan, nptII. Experimental evidence at protein level: Swiss-Prot protein existence level 1. Resistance to kanamycin, neomycin, paromomycin, ribostamycin, butirosin and gentamicin B. From Klebsiella pneumoniae.
   6340..6388    +  polyA_signal   poly(A) signal: synthetic polyadenylation signal
   6408..6462    -  misc_feature   bom (fragment): basis of mobility region from pBR322
   6564..6599    -  CDS            rop (fragment): Rop protein, which maintains plasmids at low copy number; rop
   6694..6798    +  promoter       AmpR promoter: bla
   6799..7659    +  CDS            AmpR: β-lactamase; bla; confers resistance to ampicillin, carbenicillin, and related antibiotics
   7830..8418    +  rep_origin     ori: high-copy-number ColE1/pMB1/pBR322/pUC origin of replication
>Addgene plasmid #65801 | NG0886 pCI-TPI-WT-4H | depositor full sequence | sequence record 111912 | Full Sequence
TCAATATTGGCCATTAGCCATATTATTCATTGGTTATATAGCATAAATCAATATTGGCTATTGGCCATTG
CATACGTTGTATCTATATCATAATATGTACATTTATATTGGCTCATGTCCAATATGACCGCCATGTTGGC
ATTGATTATTGACTAGTTATTAATAGTAATCAATTACGGGGTCATTAGTTCATAGCCCATATATGGAGTT
CCGCGTTACATAACTTACGGTAAATGGCCCGCCTGGCTGACCGCCCAACGACCCCCGCCCATTGACGTCA
ATAATGACGTATGTTCCCATAGTAACGCCAATAGGGACTTTCCATTGACGTCAATGGGTGGAGTATTTAC
GGTAAACTGCCCACTTGGCAGTACATCAAGTGTATCATATGCCAAGTCCGCCCCCTATTGACGTCAATGA
CGGTAAATGGCCCGCCTGGCATTATGCCCAGTACATGACCTTACGGGACTTTCCTACTTGGCAGTACATC
TACGTATTAGTCATCGCTATTACCATGGTGATGCGGTTTTGGCAGTACACCAATGGGCGTGGATAGCGGT
TTGACTCACGGGGATTTCCAAGTCTCCACCCCATTGACGTCAATGGGAGTTTGTTTTGGCACCAAAATCA
ACGGGACTTTCCAAAATGTCGTAACAACTGCGATCGCCCGCCCCGTTGACGCAAATGGGCGGTAGGCGTG
TACGGTGGGAGGTCTATATAAGCAGAGCTCGTTTAGTGAACCGTCAGATCACTAGAAGCTTTATTGCGGT
AGTTTATCACAGTTAAATTGCTAACGCAGTCAGTGCTTCTGACACAACAGTCTCGAACTTAAGCTGCAGT
GACTCTCTTAAGGTAGCCTTGCAGAAGTTGGTCGTGAGGCACTGGGCAGGTAAGTATCAAGGTTACAAGA
CAGGTTTAAGGAGACCAATAGAAACTGGGCTTGTCGAGACAGAGAAGACTCTTGCGTTTCTGATAGGCAC
CTATTGGTCTTACTGACATCCACTTTGCCTTTCTCTCCACAGGTGTCCACTCCCAGTTCAATTACAGCTC
TTAAGGCTAGAGTACTTAATACGACTCACTATAGGCTAGCGCCTCGGCTCCAGCACCATGGCGCCCTCCA
GGAAGTTCTTCGTTGGGGGAAACTGGAAGATGAACGGGCGGAAGCAGAGTCTGGGGGAGCTCATCGGCAC
TCTGAACGCGGCCAAGGTGCCGGCCGACACCGGTAAGCCCTCGCCGAGGAGGGGTCTGGCCGGGCCGGGG
CCGGGGCCGGGGCAGGAGTGGCAGCGCCCTCTCCCGAGGCCCCGAGGCCCCGAGGCCGGTATCCGCGCGG
ACCTGATGCAGGGCTGTGGGACGAGGGCCGCTGGGGTCCGGGCAGGGGCCTCGCAGCCGCAGCCCCGTCG
GTGCGTCGAGGGGGCAGGGCGGAGCACATGATGCCCCTTGGACTATGGGGCAGGTAAGGACGTTTTCTTC
CCTTCGGCAACCTGAACGACTCCCGCCTTCCACGGAAGGGACCGAGCCCGTGCCAAACAGGCTGAGCGAT
TTGGGAGTGAGGAGCCATCCTACCGCTTTCCCCAACCTGGAAACAGCAAAGCGCAAGGCCTCTGAGTCAG
TTAGGTCTCTGCCACCCACGGGCAAAGGATGCTCTCCTCCATCCTCCTTCCTCCCTCCACCGAAATCGGA
GAGCCGCGGGCCTGATCCAAAGAGGCATCCCCTTCTCGTTCATTCCCCAGAGGCCTCAATACAAACCCCA
GGAGTTGGCCCCTCTCCTTTTGCTACAAATCCTTGCCTTGCAAAGGGGAGGTGAGGATGGGCTATTTTAG
AAGGGAAGCAGGGTTGCTCCCTGGAGAATGCTGAGTCTGTGAGGTGCCTATGCCGAGAATAGGTCGAGGA
AATTGGAGCCCCAGCTGTTAAAAGAGCAGAGGGCAGGGTGAGGGCCGTGGCCTCTCAGGGGTATCTGGAA
GGCTCTTCGAGTTGAGTGCAGACCCAGCCTGGGCTGGAAAATGGACAAAGGTCATCTTGCTGGGGTGAAA
AGGGGGAGAGCAGAACCAAGAAGAAGAGGGTGAGGGCTGGGGGGCTCCAGGGCACTGGTTAGGAATTGTG
GGGAATGAAGGCTTTCTTTAGTCTCATCCCCCTGTGGTACCATCTTGTCCTCAGAGGTGGTTTGTGCTCC
CCCTACTGCCTATATCGACTTCGCCCGGCAGAAGCTAGATCCCAAGATTGCTGTGGCTGCGCAGAACTGC
TACAAAGTGACTAATGGGGCTTTTACTGGGGAGATCAGGTGAGATCGAGGTGGAGAGGGGTGTGTGGGAC
CCTTCCCTCACTTTCCTCGTTGAGGGGAAAGCCACAGGGTGGGCTCCCTGCTGAACCTTGGCTTCATCTC
TTCCTTTAGCCCTGGCATGATCAAAGACTGCGGAGCCACGTGGGTGGTCCTGGGGCACTCAGAGAGAAGG
CATGTCTTTGGGGAGTCAGATGAGGTTAGTAGCCAAGAGAGAAGATAAGGGATGTCTTTTTCCAAGAAGG
ATGTCTCACCAAGTCTGTTTCTCAACAGCTGATTGGGCAGAAAGTGGCCCATGCTCTGGCAGAGGGACTC
GGAGTAATCGCCTGCATTGGGGAGAAGCTAGATGAAAGGGAAGCTGGCATCACTGAGAAGGTTGTTTTCG
AGCAGACAAAGGTCATCGCAGGTATCTCTGGAGAAAGGGACCTTTGAGCCTATCCAGGGCCACAGAGACT
CAGAGGGTAGGGTCAGGCCCTGGAGCCTGTCTTGGTCCCCATGCTGATCCAGAAAAGGAAAAAGGGGAGG
GGGAGTGACAATCTTTGCTTGGGGCCTATGACTTCTCCAGCCCCAAGGTAGATGCCACCTGGAAATCCCC
CAATGTCCACTAGGGGGCAGTAGGCCACCGTTCTTCGTACTCCGGAGAACCTGGCTGGAGAGCTCTTTCT
TGTTCACCCTTCCCTCCATCTGTATCTCTGCCCTGCAGATAACGTGAAGGACTGGAGCAAGGTCGTCCTG
GCCTATGAGCCTGTGTGGGCCATTGGTACTGGCAAGACTGCAACACCCCAACAGGTAACCGGGCCCAGGA
GCCCTGCCCTCATCCCAGCCTGCCTCAATAGGTTTGGACAGACACAGCCCACATGGGGCAACCCCTTATT
TCAAAGACACAGAGACCTTGAACCCAGAGACAGTGACTTGTCCAAGGGCATCCAGTCCAGGGCCTGGCTT
GGATCAGAGCCCTGGTACTCTGACTCAGTCAGAAACCACACTAAGTGTCCACTGGTGCCAGTGATTTTTC
CTCTTAGAGAGGCAGAAAAGGTCTTACTTAGGCCAGCTTCTTGTTCTAGGCCCAGGAAGTACACGAGAAG
CTCCGAGGATGGCTGAAGTCCAACGTCTCTGATGCGGTGGCTCAGAGCACCCGTATCATTTATGGAGGTG
AGTGGCTTTGGTTCCCGGCTGAGGTGGAGTGGGCTGAGGACTAGACTGAGCCCTCGGACATGGAGGTGGG
GATGGGGCAGACTCATCCCATTCTTGACCAAGCCCTTGTTCTGCTCCCTTCCCAGGCTCTGTGACTGGGG
CAACCTGCAAGGAGCTGGCCAGCCAGCCTGATGTGGATGGCTTCCTTGTGGGTGGTGCTTCCCTCAAGCC
CGAATTCGTGGACATCATCAATGCCAAACAATGAGCCCCATCCATCTTCCCTACCCTTCCTGCCAAGCCA
GGGACTCGAGCACCCCACCAGTGCAGGCTGCCTATCAGAAAGTGGTGGCTGGTGTGGCTAATGCCCTGGC
CCACAAGTATCACTAAGCTCGCTTTCTTGCTGTCCAATTTGTCGAGCACCCCACCAGTGCAGGCTGCCTA
TCAGAAAGTGGTGGCTGGTGTGGCTAATGCCCTGGCCCACAAGTATCACTAAGCTCGCTTTCTTGCTGTC
CAATTTGTCGAGCACCCCACCAGTGCAGGCTGCCTATCAGAAAGTGGTGGCTGGTGTGGCTAATGCCCTG
GCCCACAAGTATCACTAAGCTCGCTTTCTTGCTGTCCAATTTGTCGAGCACCCCACCAGTGCAGGCTGCC
TATCAGAAAGTGGTGGCTGGTGTGGCTAATGCCCTGGCCCACAAGTATCACTAAGCTCGCTTTCTTGCTG
TCCAATTTGTCGACCCGGGCGGCCGCTTCCCTTTAGTGAGGGTTAATGCTTCGAGCAGACATGATAAGAT
ACATTGATGAGTTTGGACAAACCACAACTAGAATGCAGTGAAAAAAATGCTTTATTTGTGAAATTTGTGA
TGCTATTGCTTTATTTGTAACCATTATAAGCTGCAATAAACAAGTTAACAACAACAATTGCATTCATTTT
ATGTTTCAGGTTCAGGGGGAGATGTGGGAGGTTTTTTAAAGCAAGTAAAACCTCTACAAATGTGGTAAAA
TCCGATAAGGATCGATCCGGGCTGGCGTAATAGCGAAGAGGCCCGCACCGATCGCCCTTCCCAACAGTTG
CGCAGCCTGAATGGCGAATGG
[124 nt withheld, positions 4502-4625]
C
[91 nt withheld, positions 4627-4717]
A
[49 nt withheld, positions 4719-4767]
CCTTTGACGTTGGAGTCCACGTTCTTT
[37 nt withheld, positions 4795-4831]
ACCCTATCTCGGTCTATTCTTTTGATTTATAAGGGATTTTGCCGATTTCGGCCTATTGGTTAAAAAATGA
GCTGATTTAACAAAAATTTAACGCGAATTTTAACAAAATATTAACGCTTACAATTTCCTGATGCGGTATT
TTCTCCTTACGCATCTGTGCGGTATTTCACACCGCATACGCGGATCTGCGCAGCACCATGGCCTGAAATA
ACCTCTGAAAGAGGAACTTGGTTAGGTACCTTCTGAGGCGGAAAGAACCAGCTGTGGAATGTGTGTCAGT
TAGGGTGTGGAAAGTCCCCAGGCTCCCCAGCAGGCAGAAGTATGCAAAGCATGCATCTCAATTAGTCAGC
AACCAGGTGTGGAAAGTCCCCAGGCTCCCCAGCAGGCAGAAGTATGCAAAGCATGCATCTCAATTAGTCA
GCAACCATAGTCCCGCCCCTAACTCCGCCCATCCCGCCCCTAACTCCGCCCAGTTCCGCCCATTCTCCGC
CCCATGGCTGACTAATTTTTTTTATTTATGCAGAGGCCGAGGCCGCCTCGGCCTCTGAGCTATTCCAGAA
GTAGTGAGGAGGCTTTTTTGGAGGCCTAGGCTTTTGCAAAAAGCTTGATTCTTCTGACACAACAGTCTCG
AACTTAAGGCTAGAGCCACCATGATTGAACAAGATGGATTGCACGCAGGTTCTCCGGCCGCTTGGGTGGA
GAGGCTATTCGGCTATGACTGGGCACAACAGACAATCGGCTGCTCTGATGCCGCCGTGTTCCGGCTGTCA
GCGCAGGGGCGCCCGGTTCTTTTTGTCAAGACCGACCTGTCCGGTGCCCTGAATGAACTGCAGGACGAGG
CAGCGCGGCTATCGTGGCTGGCCACGACGGGCGTTCCTTGCGCAGCTGTGCTCGACGTTGTCACTGAAGC
GGGAAGGGACTGGCTGCTATTGGGCGAAGTGCCGGGGCAGGATCTCCTGTCATCTCACCTTGCTCCTGCC
GAGAAAGTATCCATCATGGCTGATGCAATGCGGCGGCTGCATACGCTTGATCCGGCTACCTGCCCATTCG
ACCACCAAGCGAAACATCGCATCGAGCGAGCACGTACTCGGATGGAAGCCGGTCTTGTCGATCAGGATGA
TCTGGACGAAGAGCATCAGGGGCTCGCGCCAGCCGAACTGTTCGCCAGGCTCAAGGCGCGCATGCCCGAC
GGCGAGGATCTCGTCGTGACCCATGGCGATGCCTGCTTGCCGAATATCATGGTGGAAAATGGCCGCTTTT
CTGGATTCATCGACTGTGGCCGGCTGGGTGTGGCGGACCGCTATCAGGACATAGCGTTGGCTACCCGTGA
TATTGCTGAAGAGCTTGGCGGCGAATGGGCTGACCGCTTCCTCGTGCTTTACGGTATCGCCGCTCCCGAT
TCGCAGCGCATCGCCTTCTATCGCCTTCTTGACGAGTTCTTCTGAGCGGGACTCTGGGGTTCGAAATGAC
CGACCAAGCGACGCCCAACCTGCCATCACGATGGCCGCAATAAAATATCTTTATTTTCATTACATCTGTG
TGTTGGTTTTTTGTGTGAATCGATAGCGATAAGGATCCGCGTATGGTGCACTCTCAGTACAATCTGCTCT
GATGCCGCATAGTTAAGCCAGCCCCGACACCCGCCAACACCCGCTGACGCGCCCTGACGGGCTTGTCTGC
TCCCGGCATCCGCTTACAGACAAGCTGTGACCGTCTCCGGGAGCTGCATGTGTCAGAGGTTTTCACCGTC
ATCACCGAAACGCGCGAGACGAAAGGGCCTCGTGATACGCCTATTTTTATAGGTTAATGTCATGATAATA
ATGGTTTCTTAGACGTCAGGTGGCACTTTTCGGGGAAATGTGCGCGGAACCCCTATTTGTTTATTTTTCT
AAATACATTCAAATATGTATCCGCTCATGAGACAATAACCCTGATAAATGCTTCAATAATATTGAAAAAG
GAAGAGTATGAGTATTCAACATTTCCGTGTCGCCCTTATTCCCTTTTTTGCGGCATTTTGCCTTCCTGTT
TTTGCTCACCCAGAAACGCTGGTGAAAGTAAAAGATGCTGAAGATCAGTTGGGTGCACGAGTGGGTTACA
TCGAACTGGATCTCAACAGCGGTAAGATCCTTGAGAGTTTTCGCCCCGAAGAACGTTTTCCAATGATGAG
CACTTTTAAAGTTCTGCTATGTGGCGCGGTATTATCCCGTATTGACGCCGGGCAAGAGCAACTCGGTCGC
CGCATACACTATTCTCAGAATGACTTGGTTGAGTACTCACCAGTCACAGAAAAGCATCTTACGGATGGCA
TGACAGTAAGAGAATTATGCAGTGCTGCCATAACCATGAGTGATAACACTGCGGCCAACTTACTTCTGAC
AACGATCGGAGGACCGAAGGAGCTAACCGCTTTTTTGCACAACATGGGGGATCATGTAACTCGCCTTGAT
CGTTGGGAACCGGAGCTGAATGAAGCCATACCAAACGACGAGCGTGACACCACGATGCCTGTAGCAATGG
CAACAACGTTGCGCAAACTATTAACTGGCGAACTACTTACTCTAGCTTCCCGGCAACAATTAATAGACTG
GATGGAGGCGGATAAAGTTGCAGGACCACTTCTGCGCTCGGCCCTTCCGGCTGGCTGGTTTATTGCTGAT
AAATCTGGAGCCGGTGAGCGTGGGTCTCGCGGTATCATTGCAGCACTGGGGCCAGATGGTAAGCCCTCCC
GTATCGTAGTTATCTACACGACGGGGAGTCAGGCAACTATGGATGAACGAAATAGACAGATCGCTGAGAT
AGGTGCCTCACTGATTAAGCATTGGTAACTGTCAGACCAAGTTTACTCATATATACTTTAGATTGATTTA
AAACTTCATTTTTAATTTAAAAGGATCTAGGTGAAGATCCTTTTTGATAATCTCATGACCAAAATCCCTT
AACGTGAGTTTTCGTTCCACTGAGCGTCAGACCCCGTAGAAAAGATCAAAGGATCTTCTTGAGATCCTTT
TTTTCTGCGCGTAATCTGCTGCTTGCAAACAAAAAAACCACCGCTACCAGCGGTGGTTTGTTTGCCGGAT
CAAGAGCTACCAACTCTTTTTCCGAAGGTAACTGGCTTCAGCAGAGCGCAGATACCAAATACTGTTCTTC
TAGTGTAGCCGTAGTTAGGCCACCACTTCAAGAACTCTGTAGCACCGCCTACATACCTCGCTCTGCTAAT
CCTGTTACCAGTGGCTGCTGCCAGTGGCGATAAGTCGTGTCTTACCGGGTTGGACTCAAGACGATAGTTA
CCGGATAAGGCGCAGCGGTCGGGCTGAACGGGGGGTTCGTGCACACAGCCCAGCTTGGAGCGAACGACCT
ACACCGAACTGAGATACCTACAGCGTGAGCTATGAGAAAGCGCCACGCTTCCCGAAGGGAGAAAGGCGGA
CAGGTATCCGGTAAGCGGCAGGGTCGGAACAGGAGAGCGCACGAGGGAGCTTCCAGGGGGAAACGCCTGG
TATCTTTATAGTCCTGTCGGGTTTCGCCACCTCTGACTTGAGCGTCGATTTTTGTGATGCTCGTCAGGGG
GGCGGAGCCTATGGAAAAACGCCAGCAACGCGGCCTTTTTACGGTTCCTGGCCTTTTGCTGGCCTTTTGC
TCACATGGCTCGACAGATCT
