>Addgene plasmid #65801 | NG0886 pCI-TPI-WT-4H | addgene partial sequence | sequence record 113958 | CMV-F 5'-CGCAAATGGGCGGTAGGCGTG-3'
GTCAGATCACTAGAAGCTTTATTGCGGTAGTTTATCACAGTTAAATTGCTAACGCAGTCAGTGCTTCTGA
CACAACAGTCTCGAACTTAAGCTGCAGTGACTCTCTTAAGGTAGCCTTGCAGAAGTTGGTCGTGAGGCAC
TGGGCAGGTAAGTATCAAGGTTACAAGACAGGTTTAAGGAGACCAATAGAAACTGGGCTTGTCGAGACAG
AGAAGACTCTTGCGTTTCTGATAGGCACCTATTGGTCTTACTGACATCCACTTTGCCTTTCTCTCCACAG
GTGTCCACTCCCAGTTCAATTACAGCTCTTAAGGCTAGAGTACTTAATACGACTCACTATAGGCTAGCGC
CTCGGCTCCAGCACCATGGCGCCCTCCAGGAAGTTCTTCGTTGGGGGAAACTGGAAGATGAACGGGCGGA
AGCAGAGTCTGGGGGAGCTCATCGGCACTCTGAACGCGGCCAAGGTGCCGGCCGACACCGGTAAGCCCTC
GCCGAGGAGGGGTCTGGCCGGGCCGGGGCCGGGGCCGGGGCAGGAGTGGCAGCGCCCTCTCCCGAGGCCC
CGAGGCCCCGAGGCCGGTATCCGCGCGGACCTGATGCAGGGCTGTGGGACGAGGGCCGCTGGGGTCCGGG
CAGGGGCCTCGCAGCCGCAGCCCCGTCGGTGCGTCGAGGGGGCAGGGCGGAGCACATGATGCCCCTTGGA
CTAT
