>Addgene plasmid #65801 | NG0886 pCI-TPI-WT-4H | addgene partial sequence | sequence record 113960 | EBV-rev 5'-GTGGTTTGTCCAAACTCATC-3'
GCGGCCGCCCGGGTCGACAAATTGGACAGCAAGAAAGCGAGCTTAGTGATACTTGTGGGCCAGGGCATTA
GCCACACCAGCCACCACTTTCTGATAGGCAGCCTGCACTGGTGGGGTGCTCGACAAATTGGACAGCAAGA
AAGCGAGCTTAGTGATACTTGTGGGCCAGGGCATTAGCCACACCAGCCACCACTTTCTGATAGGCAGCCT
GCACTGGTGGGGTGCTCGACAAATTGGACAGCAAGAAAGCGAGCTTAGTGATACTTGTGGGCCAGGGCAT
TAGCCACACCAGCCACCACTTTCTGATAGGCAGCCTGCACTGGTGGGGTGCTCGACAAATTGGACAGCAA
GAAAGCGAGCTTAGTGATACTTGTGGGCCAGGGCATTAGCCACACCAGCCACCACTTTCTGATAGGCAGC
CTGCACTGGTGGGGTGCTCGAGTCCCTGGCTTGGCAGGAAGGGTAGGGAAGATGGATGGGGCTCATTGTT
TGGCATTGATGATGTCCACGAATTCGGGCTTGAGGGAAGCACCACCCACAAGGAAGCCATCCACATCAGG
CTGGCTGGCCAGCTCCTTGCAGGTTGCCCCAGTCACAGAGCCTGGGAAGGGAGCAGAACAAGGGCTTGGT
CAAGAATGGGATGAGTCTGCCCCATCCCCACCTCCATGTCCGAGGGCTCAGTCTAGTCCTCAGCCCACTC
CACCTCAG
