>Addgene plasmid #65801 | NG0886 pCI-TPI-WT-4H | addgene partial sequence | sequence record 115299 | ffLuc-F 5'-ATTCGCCGCCAAGCTCTT-3'
GCGGTCCGCCACACCCAGCCGGCCACAGTCGATGAATCCAGAAAAGCGGCCATTTTCCACCATGATATTC
GGCAAGCAGGCATCGCCATGGGTCACGACGAGATCCTCGCCGTCGGGCATGCGCGCCTTGAGCCTGGCGA
ACAGTTCGGCTGGCGCGAGCCCCTGATGCTCTTCGTCCAGATCATCCTGATCGACAAGACCGGCTTCCAT
CCGAGTACGTGCTCGCTCGATGCGATGTTTCGCTTGGTGGTCGAATGGGCAGGTAGCCGGATCAAGCGTA
TGCAGCCGCCGCATTGCATCAGCCATGATGGATACTTTCTCGGCAGGAGCAAGGTGAGATGACAGGAGAT
CCTGCCCCGGCACTTCGCCCAATAGCAGCCAGTCCCTTCCCGCTTCAGTGACAACGTCGAGCACAGCTGC
GCAAGGAACGCCCGTCGTGGCCAGCCACGATAGCCGCGCTGCCTCGTCCTGCAGTTCATTCAGGGCACCG
GACAGGTCGGTCTTGACAAAAAGAACCGGGCGCCCCTGCGCTGACAGCCGGAACACGGCGGCATCAGAGC
AGCCGATTGTCTGTTGTGCCCAGTCATAGCCGAATAGCCTCTCCACCCAAGCGGCCGGAGAACCTGCGTG
CAATCCATCTTGTTCAATCATGGTGGCTCTAGCCTTAAGTTCGAGACTGTTGTGTCAGAAGAATCAAGC
